Addgene plasmid #232381: pGL3_RNF157_wt
Purpose: RNF157 enhancer, wt without one repeat re-synthesized
Depositing lab: Joanna Wysocka. Depositing organization: Stanford University.
Backbone
  Vector backbone: pGL3 Luciferase Reporter Vector
  Backbone manufacturer: Promega
  Vector type: Luciferase
Growth in bacteria
  Bacterial resistance: Ampicillin, 100 μg/mL
  Growth temperature: 37°C
  Growth strain: DH5alpha
  Copy number: High Copy
Gene/Insert
  Gene/Insert name: RNF157
  Species: H. sapiens (human)
  Mutation: RNF157 enhancer, wt without one repeat re-synthesized
  Entrez Gene: RNF157
  Cloning method: Restriction Enzyme; 5′ cloning site Unknown (unknown if destroyed)
Terms and licenses: Academic/Nonprofit Terms; Industry Terms: Not Available to Industry
How to cite: pGL3_RNF157_wt was a gift from Joanna Wysocka (Addgene plasmid # 232381 ; http://n2t.net/addgene:232381 ; RRID:Addgene_232381)
