[The description below was written by a language model from this plasmid's Addgene catalogue record and pLannotate feature annotations shown in this document.]
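Description:
pGL3_RNF157_wt is a firefly luciferase reporter plasmid built on the Promega pGL3 backbone and designed to test the activity of a human enhancer from the RNF157 locus in transfected mammalian cells. It is maintained in E. coli as a high-copy plasmid through a ColE1/pUC-type origin and selected with ampicillin via the β-lactamase gene and its bla promoter. An f1 origin is also present, and small annotated fragments of lacZα, a tetracycline resistance gene and SV40 large T antigen appear to be backbone remnants rather than functional parts.

The reporter unit consists of the SV40 early promoter driving the enhanced luc+ firefly luciferase coding sequence, terminated by the SV40 polyadenylation signal. Because the plasmid is circular, the insert region near the end of the 5,743 nt sequence lies immediately upstream of the SV40 promoter. This region follows the synthetic poly(A) signal and the α2-globin RNA polymerase II pause site, which limit read-through transcription from the backbone into the reporter. Within it, the annotation tool flags two short matches to RNF157 coding sequence on the reverse strand. This suggests that the cloned genomic segment overlaps RNF157 exonic sequence, but the plasmid is not an RNF157 expression construct, and the record describes the insert as an enhancer.

The insert is the wild-type form of that enhancer, noted as lacking one repeat and re-synthesized. The record does not give the enhancer's exact boundaries, the nature of the repeat or the cloning sites used. The plasmid would typically serve as the wild-type reference in luciferase assays, where enhancer activity is read out as increased expression from the SV40 promoter.
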