Features (pLannotate 1.2.2; 14 found; start..end, strand, type, name):
     17..213     +  promoter       SV40 promoter: SV40 early promoter
    249..1901    +  CDS            luciferase: firefly luciferase; luc+; enhanced luc+ version of the luciferase gene
   1942..2063    -  polyA_signal   SV40 poly(A) signal: SV40 polyadenylation signal
   2086..2154    -  CDS            large T antigen (fragment): large T antigen from SV40 (simian virus 40)
   2176..2308    +  CDS            TcR (fragment): tetracycline efflux protein; tet; confers resistance to tetracycline
   2488..3076    -  rep_origin     ori: high-copy-number ColE1/pMB1/pBR322/pUC origin of replication
   3247..4107    -  CDS            AmpR: β-lactamase; bla; confers resistance to ampicillin, carbenicillin, and related antibiotics
   4108..4212    -  promoter       AmpR promoter: bla
   4239..4667    +  rep_origin     f1 ori (sequence partly withheld): f1 bacteriophage origin of replication; arrow indicates direction of (+) strand synthesis
   4699..4766    -  CDS            lacZα (fragment): LacZα fragment of β-galactosidase; lacZ fragment
   4825..4873    +  polyA_signal   poly(A) signal: synthetic polyadenylation signal
   4887..4978    +  misc_feature   pause site: RNA polymerase II transcriptional pause signal from the human α2 globin gene
   5111..5236    -  CDS            RNF157 (fragment): RN157_HUMAN - Also known as KIAA1917. Experimental evidence at protein level: Swiss-Prot protein existence level 1. E3 ubiquitin ligase that ubiquitinates APBB1 for its degradation by the proteasome and thus prevents apoptosis and promotes survival of neurons (PubMed:25342469). Has a dual role in neurons as it is also required for dendrite growth and maintenance for which its ligase activity is not critical (PubMed:25342469). May act as a scaffold molecule to regulate this process (PubMed:25342469). Acts as a downstream effector of the interconnected PI3K and MAPK signaling pathways and thus p
   5677..5742    -  CDS            RNF157 (fragment): RN157_HUMAN - Also known as KIAA1917. Experimental evidence at protein level: Swiss-Prot protein existence level 1. E3 ubiquitin ligase that ubiquitinates APBB1 for its degradation by the proteasome and thus prevents apoptosis and promotes survival of neurons (PubMed:25342469). Has a dual role in neurons as it is also required for dendrite growth and maintenance for which its ligase activity is not critical (PubMed:25342469). May act as a scaffold molecule to regulate this process (PubMed:25342469). Acts as a downstream effector of the interconnected PI3K and MAPK signaling pathways and thus p
>Addgene plasmid #232381 | pGL3_RNF157_wt | addgene full sequence | sequence record 461192 | Addgene NGS Result
CTCGAGATCTGCGATCTGCATCTCAATTAGTCAGCAACCATAGTCCCGCCCCTAACTCCGCCCATCCCGC
CCCTAACTCCGCCCAGTTCCGCCCATTCTCCGCCCCATCGCTGACTAATTTTTTTTATTTATGCAGAGGC
CGAGGCCGCCTCGGCCTCTGAGCTATTCCAGAAGTAGTGAGGAGGCTTTTTTGGAGGCCTAGGCTTTTGC
AAAAAGCTTGGCATTCCGGTACTGTTGGTAAAGCCACCATGGAAGACGCCAAAAACATAAAGAAAGGCCC
GGCGCCATTCTATCCGCTGGAAGATGGAACCGCTGGAGAGCAACTGCATAAGGCTATGAAGAGATACGCC
CTGGTTCCTGGAACAATTGCTTTTACAGATGCACATATCGAGGTGGACATCACTTACGCTGAGTACTTCG
AAATGTCCGTTCGGTTGGCAGAAGCTATGAAACGATATGGGCTGAATACAAATCACAGAATCGTCGTATG
CAGTGAAAACTCTCTTCAATTCTTTATGCCGGTGTTGGGCGCGTTATTTATCGGAGTTGCAGTTGCGCCC
GCGAACGACATTTATAATGAACGTGAATTGCTCAACAGTATGGGCATTTCGCAGCCTACCGTGGTGTTCG
TTTCCAAAAAGGGGTTGCAAAAAATTTTGAACGTGCAAAAAAAGCTCCCAATCATCCAAAAAATTATTAT
CATGGATTCTAAAACGGATTACCAGGGATTTCAGTCGATGTACACGTTCGTCACATCTCATCTACCTCCC
GGTTTTAATGAATACGATTTTGTGCCAGAGTCCTTCGATAGGGACAAGACAATTGCACTGATCATGAACT
CCTCTGGATCTACTGGTCTGCCTAAAGGTGTCGCTCTGCCTCATAGAACTGCCTGCGTGAGATTCTCGCA
TGCCAGAGATCCTATTTTTGGCAATCAAATCATTCCGGATACTGCGATTTTAAGTGTTGTTCCATTCCAT
CACGGTTTTGGAATGTTTACTACACTCGGATATTTGATATGTGGATTTCGAGTCGTCTTAATGTATAGAT
TTGAAGAAGAGCTGTTTCTGAGGAGCCTTCAGGATTACAAGATTCAAAGTGCGCTGCTGGTGCCAACCCT
ATTCTCCTTCTTCGCCAAAAGCACTCTGATTGACAAATACGATTTATCTAATTTACACGAAATTGCTTCT
GGTGGCGCTCCCCTCTCTAAGGAAGTCGGGGAAGCGGTTGCCAAGAGGTTCCATCTGCCAGGTATCAGGC
AAGGATATGGGCTCACTGAGACTACATCAGCTATTCTGATTACACCCGAGGGGGATGATAAACCGGGCGC
GGTCGGTAAAGTTGTTCCATTTTTTGAAGCGAAGGTTGTGGATCTGGATACCGGGAAAACGCTGGGCGTT
AATCAAAGAGGCGAACTGTGTGTGAGAGGTCCTATGATTATGTCCGGTTATGTAAACAATCCGGAAGCGA
CCAACGCCTTGATTGACAAGGATGGATGGCTACATTCTGGAGACATAGCTTACTGGGACGAAGACGAACA
CTTCTTCATCGTTGACCGCCTGAAGTCTCTGATTAAGTACAAAGGCTATCAGGTGGCTCCCGCTGAATTG
GAATCCATCTTGCTCCAACACCCCAACATCTTCGACGCAGGTGTCGCAGGTCTTCCCGACGATGACGCCG
GTGAACTTCCCGCCGCCGTTGTTGTTTTGGAGCACGGAAAGACGATGACGGAAAAAGAGATCGTGGATTA
CGTCGCCAGTCAAGTAACAACCGCGAAAAAGTTGCGCGGAGGAGTTGTGTTTGTGGACGAAGTACCGAAA
GGTCTTACCGGAAAACTCGACGCAAGAAAAATCAGAGAGATCCTCATAAAGGCCAAGAAGGGCGGAAAGA
TCGCCGTGTAATTCTAGAGTCGGGGCGGCCGGCCGCTTCGAGCAGACATGATAAGATACATTGATGAGTT
TGGACAAACCACAACTAGAATGCAGTGAAAAAAATGCTTTATTTGTGAAATTTGTGATGCTATTGCTTTA
TTTGTAACCATTATAAGCTGCAATAAACAAGTTAACAACAACAATTGCATTCATTTTATGTTTCAGGTTC
AGGGGGAGGTGTGGGAGGTTTTTTAAAGCAAGTAAAACCTCTACAAATGTGGTAAAATCGATAAGGATCT
GGATCCGTCGACCGATGCCCTTGAGAGCCTTCAACCCAGTCAGCTCCTTCCGGTGGGCGCGGGGCATGAC
TATCGTCGCCGCACTTATGACTGTCTTCTTTATCATGCAACTCGTAGGACAGGTGCCGGCAGCGCTCTTC
CGCTTCCTCGCTCACTGACTCGCTGCGCTCGGTCGTTCGGCTGCGGCGAGCGGTATCAGCTCACTCAAAG
GCGGTAATACGGTTATCCACAGAATCAGGGGATAACGCAGGAAAGAACATGTGAGCAAAAGGCCAGCAAA
AGGCCAGGAACCGTAAAAAGGCCGCGTTGCTGGCGTTTTTCCATAGGCTCCGCCCCCCTGACGAGCATCA
CAAAAATCGACGCTCAAGTCAGAGGTGGCGAAACCCGACAGGACTATAAAGATACCAGGCGTTTCCCCCT
GGAAGCTCCCTCGTGCGCTCTCCTGTTCCGACCCTGCCGCTTACCGGATACCTGTCCGCCTTTCTCCCTT
CGGGAAGCGTGGCGCTTTCTCATAGCTCACGCTGTAGGTATCTCAGTTCGGTGTAGGTCGTTCGCTCCAA
GCTGGGCTGTGTGCACGAACCCCCCGTTCAGCCCGACCGCTGCGCCTTATCCGGTAACTATCGTCTTGAG
TCCAACCCGGTAAGACACGACTTATCGCCACTGGCAGCAGCCACTGGTAACAGGATTAGCAGAGCGAGGT
ATGTAGGCGGTGCTACAGAGTTCTTGAAGTGGTGGCCTAACTACGGCTACACTAGAAGAACAGTATTTGG
TATCTGCGCTCTGCTGAAGCCAGTTACCTTCGGAAAAAGAGTTGGTAGCTCTTGATCCGGCAAACAAACC
ACCGCTGGTAGCGGTGGTTTTTTTGTTTGCAAGCAGCAGATTACGCGCAGAAAAAAAGGATCTCAAGAAG
ATCCTTTGATCTTTTCTACGGGGTCTGACGCTCAGTGGAACGAAAACTCACGTTAAGGGATTTTGGTCAT
GAGATTATCAAAAAGGATCTTCACCTAGATCCTTTTAAATTAAAAATGAAGTTTTAAATCAATCTAAAGT
ATATATGAGTAAACTTGGTCTGACAGTTACCAATGCTTAATCAGTGAGGCACCTATCTCAGCGATCTGTC
TATTTCGTTCATCCATAGTTGCCTGACTCCCCGTCGTGTAGATAACTACGATACGGGAGGGCTTACCATC
TGGCCCCAGTGCTGCAATGATACCGCGAGACCCACGCTCACCGGCTCCAGATTTATCAGCAATAAACCAG
CCAGCCGGAAGGGCCGAGCGCAGAAGTGGTCCTGCAACTTTATCCGCCTCCATCCAGTCTATTAATTGTT
GCCGGGAAGCTAGAGTAAGTAGTTCGCCAGTTAATAGTTTGCGCAACGTTGTTGCCATTGCTACAGGCAT
CGTGGTGTCACGCTCGTCGTTTGGTATGGCTTCATTCAGCTCCGGTTCCCAACGATCAAGGCGAGTTACA
TGATCCCCCATGTTGTGCAAAAAAGCGGTTAGCTCCTTCGGTCCTCCGATCGTTGTCAGAAGTAAGTTGG
CCGCAGTGTTATCACTCATGGTTATGGCAGCACTGCATAATTCTCTTACTGTCATGCCATCCGTAAGATG
CTTTTCTGTGACTGGTGAGTACTCAACCAAGTCATTCTGAGAATAGTGTATGCGGCGACCGAGTTGCTCT
TGCCCGGCGTCAATACGGGATAATACCGCGCCACATAGCAGAACTTTAAAAGTGCTCATCATTGGAAAAC
GTTCTTCGGGGCGAAAACTCTCAAGGATCTTACCGCTGTTGAGATCCAGTTCGATGTAACCCACTCGTGC
ACCCAACTGATCTTCAGCATCTTTTACTTTCACCAGCGTTTCTGGGTGAGCAAAAACAGGAAGGCAAAAT
GCCGCAAAAAAGGGAATAAGGGCGACACGGAAATGTTGAATACTCATACTCTTCCTTTTTCAATATTATT
GAAGCATTTATCAGGGTTATTGTCTCATGAGCGGATACATATTTGAATGTATTTAGAAAAATAAACAAAT
AGGGGTTCCGCGCACATTTCCCCGAAAAGTGCCACCTG
[124 nt withheld, positions 4239-4362]
C
[91 nt withheld, positions 4364-4454]
A
[49 nt withheld, positions 4456-4504]
CCTTTGACGTTGGAGTCCACGTTCTTT
[37 nt withheld, positions 4532-4568]
ACCCTATCTCGGTCTATTCTTTTGATTTATAAGGGATTTTGCCGATTTCGGCCTATTGGTTAAAAAATGA
GCTGATTTAACAAAAATTTAACGCGAATTTTAACAAAATATTAACGCTTACAATTTGCCATTCGCCATTC
AGGCTGCGCAACTGTTGGGAAGGGCGATCGGTGCGGGCCTCTTCGCTATTACGCCAGCCCAAGCTACCAT
GATAAGTAAGTAATATTAAGGTACGGGAGGTACTTGGAGCGGCCGCAATAAAATATCTTTATTTTCATTA
CATCTGTGTGTTGGTTTTTTGTGTGAATCGATAGTACTAACATACGCTCTCCATCAAAACAAAACGAAAC
AAAACAAACTAGCAAAATAGGCTGTCCCCAGTGCAAGTGCAGGTGCCAGAACATTTCTCTATCGATAGGT
ACCGAGCTCTTACGCGTGCTAGCTCAAGCATCCGAGCAGCCCCTTTGCTGTCAGACCGAGTCCTAAGTAG
CCCCTAGGCCCTTCTGAGTGGATGTGGGAAACCCTCCCCAGAGGCAGCTCACCTCCTCTTCGGCCCACTC
GGAGGGATCCACGGTGTGGGAGGGCAGGCAGAACTGCTGACACACTCCTCGCTTGTACTGCACAGTCTCC
GACTGGAGGCTGTTGTCTTTGGGAATGTAGCTATTGATACAAGTGGGAGGCAAAGCAAAAGTCAGTATCC
GGCACAGATGGGTCTGACAACTTCCTCTGCTCATGCCTGTTCTCAATTATCAACAGGGTCTAGCGAAGAG
AAGAAAGGGTCCTTTATAATCCATTTCCTTTGCTCTTGCTTGGCAACGTTAAACTTTTCTATTCAACCCA
CACATCCAAAGAAAGGTAGCTTACTAGATTTTTAACAGCATGTTAAGGACCTGAAGGACTATACCACCAT
TTGTCACTATACCAAGATGGCACAATTTGAAGGGAAAAGGTAAAGGGTAGGGCTTTGTAGAAGAAAGTCT
AAATTCAGGAACCAGATCTCATCTGGCTGCAGAAAAAGAATGTTTTCCGCCCTTGCTGAGTGGATAAGAC
ATGGACTCTCCCTATCTGGGAAGGAAGTGGCTCGCCTGGTCTCCTGATCTTACCTGGTAATACCATTCTG
GAACTCTTCCGTGGCCTGGTAATAGATGGTGATGGCTACCCGAGCATCTGTGTCA
